>Addgene plasmid #209489 | EC70128 | addgene full sequence | sequence record 413980 | Addgene NGS Result
CTAAATTGTAAGCGTTAATATTTTGTTAAAATTCGCGTTAAATTTTTGTTAAATCAGCTCATTTTTTAAC
CAATAGGCCGAAATCGGCAAAATCCCTTATAAATCAAAAGAATAGACCGAGATAGGGTTGAGTGGCCGCT
ACAGGGCGCTCCCATTCGCCATTCAGGCTGCGCAACTGTTGGGAAGGGCGTTTCGGTGCGGGCCTCTTCG
CTATTACGCCAGCTGGCGAAAGGGGGATGTGCTGCAAGGCGATTAAGTTGGGTAACGCCAGGGTTTTCCC
AGTCACGACGTTGTAAAACGACGGCCAGTGAGCGCGACGTAATACGACTCACTATAGGGCGAATTGGCGG
AAGGCCGTCAAGGCCGCATAGCATTCTGTGAAGACAATGTGTGACCAAGCCCGTTATTCTGACAGTTCTG
GTGCTCAACACATTTATATTTATCAAGGAGCACATTGTTACTCACTGCTAGGAGGGAATCGAACTAGGAA
TATTGATCAGAGGAACTACGAGAGAGCTGAAGATAACTGCCCTCTAGCTCTCACTGATCTGGGTCGCATA
GTGAGATGCAGCCCACGTGAGTTCAGCAACGGTCTAGCGCTGGGCTTTTAGGCCCGCATGATCGGGCTTT
TGTCGGGTGGTCGACGTGTTCACGATTGGGGAGAGCAACGCAGCAGTTCCTCTTAGTTTAGTCCCACCTC
GCCTGTCCAGCAGAGTTCTGACCGGTTTATAAACTCGCTTGCTGCATCAGACTTGAAATTACTGATGAGT
CCGTGAGGACGAAACGAGTAAGCTCGTCTAATTTCTACTAAGTGTAGATTGAGACCGCAGCTGGCACGAC
AGGTTTGCCGACTGGAAAGCGGGCAGTGAGCGCAACGCAATTAATGTGAGTTAGCTCACTCATTAGGCAC
CCCAGGCTTTACACTTTATGCTTCCGGCTCGTATGTTGTGTGGAATTGTGAGCGGATAACAATTTCACAC
AGGAAACAGCTATGACCATGATTACGCCAAGCTTGCATGCCTGCAGGTCGACTCTAGAGGATCCCCGGGT
ACCGAGCTCGAATTCACTGGCCGTCGTTTTACAACGTCGTGACTGGGAAAACCCTGGCGTTACCCAACTT
AATCGCCTTGCAGCACATCCCCCTTTCGCCAGCTGGCGTAATAGCGAAGAGGCCCGCACCGATCGCCCTT
CCCAACAGTTGCGCAGCCTGAATGGCGAATGGCGCCTGATGCGGTATTTTCTCCTTACGCATCTGTGCGG
TATTTCACACCGCATATGGTGCACTCTCAGTACAATCTGCTCTGATGCCGCATAGTTAAGCCAGCCCCGA
CACCCGCCAACACCCGCTGACGCGCCCTGACGGGCTTGTCTGCTCCCGGCATCCGCTTACAGACAAGCTG
TGACGGTCTCAGGCCGGCATGGTCCCAGCCTCCTCGCTGGCGCCGGCTGGGCAACATGCTTCGGCATGGC
GAATGGGACTTTTTGAGCTTGTCTTCCTGGCCTGGGCCTCATGGGCCTTCCGCTCACTGCCCGCTTTCCA
GTCGGGAAACCTGTCGTGCCAGCTGCATTAACATGGTCATAGCTGTTTCCTTGCGTATTGGGCGCTCTCC
GCTTCCTCGCTCACTGACTCGCTGCGCTCGGTCGTTCGGGTAAAGCCTGGGGTGCCTAATGAGCAAAAGG
CCAGCAAAAGGCCAGGAACCGTAAAAAGGCCGCGTTGCTGGCGTTTTTCCATAGGCTCCGCCCCCCTGAC
GAGCATCACAAAAATCGACGCTCAAGTCAGAGGTGGCGAAACCCGACAGGACTATAAAGATACCAGGCGT
TTCCCCCTGGAAGCTCCCTCGTGCGCTCTCCTGTTCCGACCCTGCCGCTTACCGGATACCTGTCCGCCTT
TCTCCCTTCGGGAAGCGTGGCGCTTTCTCATAGCTCACGCTGTAGGTATCTCAGTTCGGTGTAGGTCGTT
CGCTCCAAGCTGGGCTGTGTGCACGAACCCCCCGTTCAGCCCGACCGCTGCGCCTTATCCGGTAACTATC
GTCTTGAGTCCAACCCGGTAAGACACGACTTATCGCCACTGGCAGCAGCCACTGGTAACAGGATTAGCAG
AGCGAGGTATGTAGGCGGTGCTACAGAGTTCTTGAAGTGGTGGCCTAACTACGGCTACACTAGAAGAACA
GTATTTGGTATCTGCGCTCTGCTGAAGCCAGTTACCTTCGGAAAAAGAGTTGGTAGCTCTTGATCCGGCA
AACAAACCACCGCTGGTAGCGGTGGTTTTTTTGTTTGCAAGCAGCAGATTACGCGCAGAAAAAAAGGATC
TCAAGAAGATCCTTTGATCTTTTCTACGGGGTCTGACGCTCAGTGGAACGAAAACTCACGTTAAGGGATT
TTGGTCATGAGATTATCAAAAAGGATCTTCACCTAGATCCTTTTAAATTAAAAATGAAGTTTTAAATCAA
TCTAAAGTATATATGAGTAAACTTGGTCTGACAGTTACCAATGCTTAATCAGTGAGGCACCTATCTCAGC
GATCTGTCTATTTCGTTCATCCATAGTTGCCTGACTCCCCGTCGTGTAGATAACTACGATACGGGAGGGC
TTACCATCTGGCCCCAGTGCTGCAATGATACCGCGAGAACCACGCTCACCGGCTCCAGATTTATCAGCAA
TAAACCAGCCAGCCGGAAGGGCCGAGCGCAGAAGTGGTCCTGCAACTTTATCCGCCTCCATCCAGTCTAT
TAATTGTTGCCGGGAAGCTAGAGTAAGTAGTTCGCCAGTTAATAGTTTGCGCAACGTTGTTGCCATTGCT
ACAGGCATCGTGGTGTCACGCTCGTCGTTTGGTATGGCTTCATTCAGCTCCGGTTCCCAACGATCAAGGC
GAGTTACATGATCCCCCATGTTGTGCAAAAAAGCGGTTAGCTCCTTCGGTCCTCCGATCGTTGTCAGAAG
TAAGTTGGCCGCAGTGTTATCACTCATGGTTATGGCAGCACTGCATAATTCTCTTACTGTCATGCCATCC
GTAAGATGCTTTTCTGTGACTGGTGAGTACTCAACCAAGTCATTCTGAGAATAGTGTATGCGGCGACCGA
GTTGCTCTTGCCCGGCGTCAATACGGGATAATACCGCGCCACATAGCAGAACTTTAAAAGTGCTCATCAT
TGGAAAACGTTCTTCGGGGCGAAAACTCTCAAGGATCTTACCGCTGTTGAGATCCAGTTCGATGTAACCC
ACTCGTGCACCCAACTGATCTTCAGCATCTTTTACTTTCACCAGCGTTTCTGGGTGAGCAAAAACAGGAA
GGCAAAATGCCGCAAAAAAGGGAATAAGGGCGACACGGAAATGTTGAATACTCATACTCTTCCTTTTTCA
ATATTATTGAAGCATTTATCAGGGTTATTGTCTCATGAGCGGATACATATTTGAATGTATTTAGAAAAAT
AAACAAATAGGGGTTCCGCGCACATTTCCCCGAAAAGTGCCAC
Features (pLannotate 1.2.2; 16 found; start..end, strand, type, name):
      3..134     -  rep_origin     M13 ori (fragment): M13 bacteriophage origin of replication; arrow indicates direction of (+) strand synthesis
    155..311     -  CDS            lacZα (fragment): LacZα fragment of β-galactosidase; lacZ fragment
    320..338     +  promoter       T7 promoter: promoter for bacteriophage T7 RNA polymerase
    762..785     +  misc_RNA       sTRSV HHRz (fragment): hammerhead ribozyme from the tobacco ringspot virus satellite RNA (Khvorova et al., 2003)
    827..869     +  CDS            lacI (fragment): lac repressor; lacI; The lac repressor binds to the lac operator to inhibit transcription in E. coli. This inhibition can be relieved by adding lactose or isopropyl-β-D-thiogalactopyranoside (IPTG).
    882..903     +  protein_bind   CAP binding site: CAP binding activates transcription in the presence of cAMP. E. coli catabolite activator protein
    918..948     +  promoter       lac promoter: promoter for the E. coli lac operon
    956..972     +  protein_bind   lac operator: The lac repressor binds to the lac operator to inhibit transcription in E. coli. This inhibition can be relieved by adding lactose or isopropyl-β-D-thiogalactopyranoside (IPTG). lac repressor encoded by lacI
   1009..1065    -  misc_feature   MCS: pUC18/19 multiple cloning site
   1062..1219    +  CDS            lacZα (fragment): LacZα fragment of β-galactosidase; lacZ fragment
   1225..1324    -  misc_feature   bom (fragment): basis of mobility region from pBR322
   1524..1571    -  CDS            lacI (fragment): lac repressor; lacI; The lac repressor binds to the lac operator to inhibit transcription in E. coli. This inhibition can be relieved by adding lactose or isopropyl-β-D-thiogalactopyranoside (IPTG).
   1608..1648    -  rep_origin     RSF ori (fragment): Plasmids containing the RSF 1030 origin of replication can be propagated in E. coli cells that contain additional plasmids with compatible origins.
   1726..2314    -  rep_origin     ori: high-copy-number ColE1/pMB1/pBR322/pUC origin of replication
   2485..3345    -  CDS            AmpR: β-lactamase; bla; confers resistance to ampicillin, carbenicillin, and related antibiotics
   3346..3450    -  promoter       AmpR promoter: bla
