[The description below was written by a language model from this plasmid's Addgene catalogue record and pLannotate feature annotations shown in this document.]
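Description:
EC70128 is a small (about 3.5 kb) high-copy E. coli plasmid that serves as a Golden Gate Level 1, position 6 module for building Cas12a guide RNA expression units, part of a CRISPR mutagenesis toolkit developed for barley and wheat. The backbone is not named in the record, but the feature table shows a ColE1/pUC-type origin and an ampicillin resistance gene (β-lactamase with its own promoter) for propagation and selection, along with remnants of an M13 origin, a T7 promoter and lacZα sequence typical of pUC-derived cloning vectors.

The payload is described as a Cas12a HH-DR-HDV cassette under the wheat TaU6 promoter, with the Cas12a system derived from Lachnospiraceae bacterium. In this arrangement the crRNA direct repeat (DR) and its spacer are flanked by a hammerhead ribozyme upstream and a hepatitis delta virus ribozyme downstream, so that self-cleavage trims the transcript to a precisely ended crRNA. The annotation detects only a hammerhead ribozyme fragment; the TaU6 promoter, direct repeat and HDV ribozyme are not annotated, although they are named in the catalogue fields. Immediately downstream of the hammerhead lies a lac promoter/operator, pUC multiple cloning site and lacZα fragment. Together with LacZ being listed as the selectable marker, this suggests a blue/white screening cassette that is replaced when a protospacer is inserted, though the record does not give the cloning enzymes or sites. The resulting guide unit is presumably intended for assembly with other Level 1 modules into a multigene construct for cereal editing. No Cas12a nuclease coding sequence appears in the feature table.
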