Addgene plasmid #209489: EC70128
Purpose: Cloning protospacers for Cas12a editing
Depositing lab: Wendy Harwood & Cristobal Uauy. Publication: An optimised CRISPR Cas9 and Cas12a mutagenesis toolkit for Barley and Wheat. Lawrenson T, Clarke M, Kirby R, Forner M, Steuernagel B, Brown JKM, Harwood W. Plant Methods. 2024 Aug 13;20(1):123. doi: 10.1186/s13007-024-01234-y. PubMed 39138524.
Backbone
  Vector backbone: Unknown
  Vector type: CRISPR
  Selectable markers: LacZ
Growth in bacteria
  Bacterial resistance: Ampicillin, 100 μg/mL
  Growth temperature: 37°C
  Growth strain: DH5alpha
  Copy number: High Copy
Gene/Insert
  Gene/Insert name: Cas12a HH-DR-HDV
  Species: Lachnospiraceae bacterium
  Promoter: TaU6
  Cloning method: Restriction Enzyme; 5′ cloning site unknown (unknown if destroyed)
Terms and licenses: Academic/Nonprofit Terms; Industry Terms: Not Available to Industry
Depositor comments: GoldeGate level 1 position 6
How to cite: EC70128 was a gift from Wendy Harwood & Cristobal Uauy (Addgene plasmid # 209489 ; http://n2t.net/addgene:209489 ; RRID:Addgene_209489)
